Addgene plasmid #160171: 29 pCOLI_S_C_STREP
Purpose: (Empty Backbone) C-term 2xStrepII uncleavable Amp resistant bacterial expression vector
Depositing lab: John Weir. Depositing organization: Friedrich Miescher Laboratory. Publication: InteBac - An integrated bacterial and baculovirus expression vector suite. Altmannova V, Blaha A, Astrinidis S, Reichle H, Weir JR. Protein Sci. 2020 Sep 21. doi: 10.1002/pro.3957. PubMed 32955754.
Backbone
  Vector backbone: pCDF
  Modifications to backbone: Custom MCS added to the vector for full compatibility within the InteBac system. Non-cleavable twin StrepII fusion added to C-terminus.
  Vector type: Bacterial Expression
  Promoter: T7
  Tag / fusion protein: 2xStrepII (C terminal on backbone)
Growth in bacteria
  Bacterial resistance: Spectinomycin and Streptomycin, 50 & 50 μg/mL
  Growth temperature: 37°C
  Growth strain: DH5alpha
  Copy number: Unknown
Gene/Insert
  Cloning method: Gibson Cloning
  Sequencing primers: 5′ T7_fwd; 3′ T7_rev
Terms and licenses: Academic/Nonprofit Terms; Industry Terms: Not Available to Industry
Depositor comments: Addgene NGS was unable to completely resolve all bases in the CloDF13 Origin. The plasmid has been successfully propagated at Addgene and these ambiguous bases do not appear to have a functional impact on the plasmid
How to cite: 29 pCOLI_S_C_STREP was a gift from John Weir (Addgene plasmid # 160171 ; http://n2t.net/addgene:160171 ; RRID:Addgene_160171)
