[The description below was written by a language model from this plasmid's Addgene catalogue record and pLannotate feature annotations shown in this document.]
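Description:
29 pCOLI_S_C_STREP is a small (about 2.4 kb) empty bacterial expression backbone from the InteBac vector suite, derived from pCDF and intended for T7-driven protein production in E. coli. It replicates from the CloDF13 (CDF) origin, which is compatible with other common origin types and so allows co-maintenance with additional plasmids for co-expression of several proteins. Selection is by the aadA aminoglycoside adenylyltransferase gene (SmR), conferring spectinomycin and streptomycin resistance and driven by a bla (AmpR) promoter. The catalogue purpose line calls the vector "Amp resistant", but both the listed bacterial resistance and the annotated sequences point to spectinomycin/streptomycin. No ampicillin resistance gene is annotated, only its promoter.

The expression cassette consists of a T7 promoter, the efficient T7 gene 10 ribosome binding site, a custom multiple cloning site designed for compatibility across the InteBac system, a Strep-tag II coding region and a T7 terminator. No lac operator or lacI gene is annotated. An open reading frame inserted by Gibson assembly is fused at its C-terminus to a twin (2x) StrepII tag with no protease cleavage site, so the tag remains on the purified protein and supports affinity capture on Strep-Tactin resin. The annotation flags only one Strep-tag II fragment, and the short TcR, CAP binding site and SET1 matches appear to be backbone remnants or incidental hits rather than functional parts. The depositor and repository sequences give the same feature layout and differ by one nucleotide in length. The repository notes that some bases in the CloDF13 origin could not be resolved by sequencing, without apparent effect on propagation.
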