Features (pLannotate 1.2.2; 10 found; start..end, strand, type, name):
     87..825     -  rep_origin     CloDF13 ori: Plasmids containing the CloDF13 (CDF) origin of replication can be propagated in E. coli cells that contain additional plasmids with compatible origins.
    922..986     -  CDS            TcR (fragment): tetracycline efflux protein; tet; confers resistance to tetracycline
   1001..1022    -  protein_bind   CAP binding site: CAP binding activates transcription in the presence of cAMP. E. coli catabolite activator protein
   1035..1053    +  promoter       T7 promoter: promoter for bacteriophage T7 RNA polymerase
   1091..1113    +  RBS            RBS: efficient ribosome binding site from bacteriophage T7 gene 10 (Olins and Rangwala, 1989)
   1248..1270    +  CDS            Strep-Tag II (fragment): peptide that binds Strep-Tactin®, an engineered form of streptavidin
   1322..1371    +  CDS            SET1 (fragment): solubility-enhancement tag derived from T7 phage gene 10B
   1379..1426    +  terminator     T7 terminator: transcription terminator for bacteriophage T7 RNA polymerase
   1597..2388    -  CDS            SmR: aminoglycoside adenylyltransferase (Murphy, 1985); aadA; confers resistance to spectinomycin and streptomycin
   2389..39      -  promoter       AmpR promoter (across the origin): bla
>Addgene plasmid #160171 | 29 pCOLI_S_C_STREP | depositor full sequence | sequence record 310326 | 29 pCOLI_S_C_STREP sequence 2441 bps
GCGGATACATATTTGAATGTATTTAGAAAAATAAACAAATAGCTAGCTCACTCGGTCGCTACGCTCCGGG
CGTGAGACTGCGGCGGGCGCTGCGGACACATACAAAGTTACCCACAGATTCCGTGGATAAGCAGGGGACT
AACATGTGAGGCAAAACAGCAGGGCCGCGCCGGTGGCGTTTTTCCATAGGCTCCGCCCTCCTGCCAGAGT
TCACATAAACAGACGCTTTTCCGGTGCATCTGTGGGAGCCGTGAGGCTCAACCATGAATCTGACAGTACG
GGCGAAACCCGACAGGACTTAAAGATCCCCACCGTTTCCGGCGGGTCGCTCCCTCTTGCGCTCTCCTGTT
CCGACCCTGCCGTTTACCGGATACCTGTTCCGCCTTTCTCCCTTACGGGAAGTGTGGCGCTTTCTCATAG
CTCACACACTGGTATCTCGGCTCGGTGTAGGTCGTTCGCTCCAAGCTGGGCTGTAAGCAAGAACTCCCCG
TTCAGCCCGACTGCTGCGCCTTATCCGGTAACTGTTCACTTGAGTCCAACCCGGAAAAGCACGGTAAAAC
GCCACTGGCAGCAGCCATTGGTAACTGGGAGTTCGCAGAGGATTTGTTTAGCTAAACACGCGGTTGCTCT
TGAAGTGTGCGCCAAAGTCCGGCTACACTGGAAGGACAGATTTGGTTGCTGTGCTCTGCGAAAGCCAGTT
ACCACGGTTAAGCAGTTCCCCAACTGACTTAACCTTCGATCAAACCACCTCCCCAGGTGGTTTTTTCGTT
TACAGGGCAAAAGATTACGCGCAGAAAAAAAGGATCTCAAGAAGATCCTTTGATCTTTTCTACTGAACCG
CTCTAGATTTCAGTGCAATTTATCTCTTCAAATGTAGCACCTGAAGTCAGCCCCATACGATATAAGTTGT
AATTCTCATGTTAGTCATGCCCCGCGCCCACCGGAAGGAGCTGACTGGGTTGAAGGCTCTCAAGGGCATC
GGTCGAGATCCCGGTGCCTAATGAGTGAGCTAACTTACATTAATTGCGTTGCGCTAATACGACTCACTAT
AGGGAGACCACAACGGTTTCCCTCCGGCTCCGGAAATAATTTTGTTTAACTTTAAGAAGGAGACTGGATC
CGAATCTAGAGCCTGCAGTCTCGACAAGCTTGGAAGCGGATCTGGATCTGGAAGCAGCGCCAGCGCTTGG
AGTCATCCCCAATTTGAGAAAGGTGGAGGTTCCGGAGGTGGATCGGGAGGTTCGGCGTGGAGCCACCCGC
AGTTCGAAAAATAATAAGTCGAGAAGTACTAGAGGATGTACAACGCGTGCGCGCTGATCCGGCTGCTAAC
AAAGCCCGAAAGGAAGCTGAGTTGGCTGCTGCCACCGCTGAGCAATAACTAGCATAACCCCTTGGGGCCT
CTAAACGGGTCTTGAGGGGTTTTTTGCTGAAACCTCAGGCATTTGAGAAGCACACGGTCACACTGCTTCC
GGTAGTCAATAAACCGGTAAACCAGCAATAGACATAAGCGGCTATTTAACGACCCTGCCCTGAACCGACG
ACCGGGTCATCGTGGCCGGATCTTGCGGCCCCTCGGCTTGAACGAATTGTTAGACATTATTTGCCGACTA
CCTTGGTGATCTCGCCTTTCACGTAGTGGACAAATTCTTCCAACTGATCTGCGCGCGAGGCCAAGCGATC
TTCTTCTTGTCCAAGATAAGCCTGTCTAGCTTCAAGTATGACGGGCTGATACTGGGCCGGCAGGCGCTCC
ATTGCCCAGTCGGCAGCGACATCCTTCGGCGCGATTTTGCCGGTTACTGCGCTGTACCAAATGCGGGACA
ACGTAAGCACTACATTTCGCTCATCGCCAGCCCAGTCGGGCGGCGAGTTCCATAGCGTTAAGGTTTCATT
TAGCGCCTCAAATAGATCCTGTTCAGGAACCGGATCAAAGAGTTCCTCCGCCGCTGGACCTACCAAGGCA
ACGCTATGTTCTCTTGCTTTTGTCAGCAAGATAGCCAGATCAATGTCGATCGTGGCTGGCTCGAAGATAC
CTGCAAGAATGTCATTGCGCTGCCATTCTCCAAATTGCAGTTCGCGCTTAGCTGGATAACGCCACGGAAT
GATGTCGTCGTGCACAACAATGGTGACTTCTACAGCGCGGAGAATCTCGCTCTCTCCAGGGGAAGCCGAA
GTTTCCAAAAGGTCGTTGATCAAAGCTCGCCGCGTTGTTTCATCAAGCCTTACGGTCACCGTAACCAGCA
AATCAATATCACTGTGTGGCTTCAGGCCGCCATCCACTGCGGAGCCGTACAAATGTACGGCCAGCAACGT
CGGTTCGAGATGGCGCTCGATGACGCCAACTACCTCTGATAGTTGAGTCGATACTTCGGCGATCACCGCT
TCCCTCATACTCTTCCTTTTTCAATATTATTGAAGCATTTATCAGGGTTATTGTCTCATGA
