Features (pLannotate 1.2.2; 10 found; start..end, strand, type, name):
     87..826     -  rep_origin     CloDF13 ori: Plasmids containing the CloDF13 (CDF) origin of replication can be propagated in E. coli cells that contain additional plasmids with compatible origins.
    923..987     -  CDS            TcR (fragment): tetracycline efflux protein; tet; confers resistance to tetracycline
   1002..1023    -  protein_bind   CAP binding site: CAP binding activates transcription in the presence of cAMP. E. coli catabolite activator protein
   1036..1054    +  promoter       T7 promoter: promoter for bacteriophage T7 RNA polymerase
   1092..1114    +  RBS            RBS: efficient ribosome binding site from bacteriophage T7 gene 10 (Olins and Rangwala, 1989)
   1249..1271    +  CDS            Strep-Tag II (fragment): peptide that binds Strep-Tactin®, an engineered form of streptavidin
   1323..1372    +  CDS            SET1 (fragment): solubility-enhancement tag derived from T7 phage gene 10B
   1380..1427    +  terminator     T7 terminator: transcription terminator for bacteriophage T7 RNA polymerase
   1598..2389    -  CDS            SmR: aminoglycoside adenylyltransferase (Murphy, 1985); aadA; confers resistance to spectinomycin and streptomycin
   2390..39      -  promoter       AmpR promoter (across the origin): bla
>Addgene plasmid #160171 | 29 pCOLI_S_C_STREP | addgene full sequence | sequence record 319345 | Addgene NGS Result
GCGGATACATATTTGAATGTATTTAGAAAAATAAACAAATAGCTAGCTCACTCGGTCGCTACGCTCCGGG
CGTGAGACTGCGGCGGGCGCTGCGGACACATACAAAGTTACCCACAGATTCCGTGGATAAGCAGGGGACT
AACATGTGAGGCAAAACAGCAGGGCCGCGCCGGTGGCGTTTTTCCATAGGCTCCGCCCTCCTGCCAGAGT
TCACATAAACAGACGCTTTTCCGGTGCATCTGTGGGAGCCGTGAGGCTCAACCATGAATCTGACAGTACG
GGCGAAACCCGACAGGACTTAAAGATCCCCACCGTTTCCGGCGGGTCGCTCCCTCTTGCGCTCTCCTGTT
CCGACCCTGCCGTTTACCGGATACCTGTTCCGCCTTTCTCCCTTACGGGAAGTGTGGCGCTTTCTCATAG
CTCACACACTGGTATCTCGGCTCGGTGTAGGTCGTTCGCTCCAAGCTGGGCTGTAAGCAAGAACTCCCCG
TTCAGCCCGACTGCTGCGCCTTATCCGGTAACTGTTCACTTGAGTCCAACCCGGAAAAGCACGGTAAAAC
GCCACTGGCAGCAGCCATTGGTAACTGGGAGTTCGCAGAGGATTTGTTTAGCTAAACACGCGGTTGCTCT
TGAAGTGTGCGCCAAAGTCCGGCTACACTGGAAGGACAGATTTGGTTGCTGTGCTCTGCGAAAGCCAGTT
ACCACGGTTAAGNCAGTTSSSSAACTGNCTTAACCTTCGATCAAACCACCTCCCCAGGTGGTTTTTTCGT
TTACAGGGCAAAAGATTACGCGCAGAAAAAAAGGATCTCAAGAAGATCCTTTGATCTTTTCTACTGAACC
GCTCTAGATTTCAGTGCAATTTATCTCTTCAAATGTAGCACCTGAAGTCAGCCCCATACGATATAAGTTG
TAATTCTCATGTTAGTCATGCCCCGCGCCCACCGGAAGGAGCTGACTGGGTTGAAGGCTCTCAAGGGCAT
CGGTCGAGATCCCGGTGCCTAATGAGTGAGCTAACTTACATTAATTGCGTTGCGCTAATACGACTCACTA
TAGGGAGACCACAACGGTTTCCCTCCGGCTCCGGAAATAATTTTGTTTAACTTTAAGAAGGAGACTGGAT
CCGAATCTAGAGCCTGCAGTCTCGACAAGCTTGGAAGCGGATCTGGATCTGGAAGCAGCGCCAGCGCTTG
GAGTCATCCCCAATTTGAGAAAGGTGGAGGTTCCGGAGGTGGATCGGGAGGTTCGGCGTGGAGCCACCCG
CAGTTCGAAAAATAATAAGTCGAGAAGTACTAGAGGATGTACAACGCGTGCGCGCTGATCCGGCTGCTAA
CAAAGCCCGAAAGGAAGCTGAGTTGGCTGCTGCCACCGCTGAGCAATAACTAGCATAACCCCTTGGGGCC
TCTAAACGGGTCTTGAGGGGTTTTTTGCTGAAACCTCAGGCATTTGAGAAGCACACGGTCACACTGCTTC
CGGTAGTCAATAAACCGGTAAACCAGCAATAGACATAAGCGGCTATTTAACGACCCTGCCCTGAACCGAC
GACCGGGTCATCGTGGCCGGATCTTGCGGCCCCTCGGCTTGAACGAATTGTTAGACATTATTTGCCGACT
ACCTTGGTGATCTCGCCTTTCACGTAGTGGACAAATTCTTCCAACTGATCTGCGCGCGAGGCCAAGCGAT
CTTCTTCTTGTCCAAGATAAGCCTGTCTAGCTTCAAGTATGACGGGCTGATACTGGGCCGGCAGGCGCTC
CATTGCCCAGTCGGCAGCGACATCCTTCGGCGCGATTTTGCCGGTTACTGCGCTGTACCAAATGCGGGAC
AACGTAAGCACTACATTTCGCTCATCGCCAGCCCAGTCGGGCGGCGAGTTCCATAGCGTTAAGGTTTCAT
TTAGCGCCTCAAATAGATCCTGTTCAGGAACCGGATCAAAGAGTTCCTCCGCCGCTGGACCTACCAAGGC
AACGCTATGTTCTCTTGCTTTTGTCAGCAAGATAGCCAGATCAATGTCGATCGTGGCTGGCTCGAAGATA
CCTGCAAGAATGTCATTGCGCTGCCATTCTCCAAATTGCAGTTCGCGCTTAGCTGGATAACGCCACGGAA
TGATGTCGTCGTGCACAACAATGGTGACTTCTACAGCGCGGAGAATCTCGCTCTCTCCAGGGGAAGCCGA
AGTTTCCAAAAGGTCGTTGATCAAAGCTCGCCGCGTTGTTTCATCAAGCCTTACGGTCACCGTAACCAGC
AAATCAATATCACTGTGTGGCTTCAGGCCGCCATCCACTGCGGAGCCGTACAAATGTACGGCCAGCAACG
TCGGTTCGAGATGGCGCTCGATGACGCCAACTACCTCTGATAGTTGAGTCGATACTTCGGCGATCACCGC
TTCCCTCATACTCTTCCTTTTTCAATATTATTGAAGCATTTATCAGGGTTATTGTCTCATGA
